Addgene plasmid #141740: TFORF0861
Purpose: Lentiviral vector for overexpressing transcription factor ORFs with unique 24-bp barcodes. Barcodes facilitate identification of transcription factors in pooled screens.
Depositing lab: Feng Zhang. Depositing organization: Broad Institute. Publication: A transcription factor atlas of directed differentiation. Joung J, Ma S, Tay T, Geiger-Schuller KR, Kirchgatterer PC, Verdine VK, Guo B, Arias-Garcia MA, Allen WE, Singh A, Kuksenko O, Abudayyeh OO, Gootenberg JS, Fu Z, Macrae RK, Buenrostro JD, Regev A, Zhang F. Cell. 2023 Jan 5;186(1):209-229.e26. doi: 10.1016/j.cell.2022.11.026. PubMed 36608654.
Backbone
  Vector backbone: pLX_TRC317
  Backbone manufacturer: Broad Institute Genetic Perturbation Platform
  Backbone size w/o insert (bp): 8264
  Vector type: Mammalian Expression, Lentiviral
  Selectable markers: Puromycin
Growth in bacteria
  Bacterial resistance: Ampicillin, 100 μg/mL
  Growth temperature: 37°C
  Growth strain: NEB Stable
  Copy number: High Copy
Gene/Insert
  Gene/Insert name: NR1H4
  Species: H. sapiens (human)
  Insert size (bp): 1562
  Entrez Gene: NR1H4 (a.k.a. BAR, FXR, HRR-1, HRR1, PFIC5, RIP14)
  Promoter: EF1a
  Cloning method: Unknown
  Sequencing primers: 5′ GGGTGGAGACTGAAGTTAGGCCAG; 3′ CACATAGCGTAAAAGGAGCAACATAG
Terms and licenses: Academic/Nonprofit Terms; Industry Terms: Not Available to Industry
Depositor comments: NM_001206993,ENST00000551379 . The transcription factor ORF portion of this plasmid was synthesized by Genewiz. Please test multiple small colonies in case of plasmid recombination. To make this collection available in a timely manner, a portion of this collection was not fully sequenced by Addgene. If an Addgene verified full plasmid sequence is not available, please contact us prior to placing an order to request the full sequence.
How to cite: TFORF0861 was a gift from Feng Zhang (Addgene plasmid # 141740 ; http://n2t.net/addgene:141740 ; RRID:Addgene_141740)
