[The description below was written by a language model from this plasmid's Addgene catalogue record and pLannotate feature annotations shown in this document.]
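Description:
TFORF0861 is a third-generation-style, self-inactivating lentiviral expression plasmid built on the pLX_TRC317 backbone and carrying the human nuclear receptor NR1H4 (also known as FXR or BAR, the bile acid receptor). It belongs to a barcoded transcription factor ORF collection in which each construct pairs a synthesized ORF with a unique 24-bp barcode. The barcode allows the overexpressed factor to be identified by sequencing in pooled screens, such as those for directed differentiation. The barcode is not annotated in the feature table; a short U6 promoter fragment is annotated between the ORF and the WPRE, though its role is not stated. In bacteria the plasmid replicates from a high-copy ColE1/pUC origin and is selected with ampicillin (AmpR). An f1 origin and remnants of a lac/lacZα cloning region are also present. The depositor notes that the plasmid may recombine.

The viral portion begins with an RSV promoter fused to a truncated HIV-1 5' LTR, which makes genomic RNA transcription Tat-independent in packaging cells. This is followed by the Ψ packaging signal with a gag fragment and by the RRE for Rev-dependent nuclear export. Two expression cassettes sit within the proviral region. An SV40 early promoter/origin drives the puromycin N-acetyltransferase gene for selecting transduced mammalian cells. Downstream of a cPPT/CTS element, which aids nuclear import of the viral genome, the strong constitutive EF-1α promoter drives the NR1H4 coding sequence, which the annotation matches to human NR1H4. A WPRE after the ORF enhances transcript stability and expression, and the ΔU3 3' LTR inactivates LTR promoter activity after integration. An SV40 polyadenylation signal lies beyond the 3' LTR. The annotated full-length sequence of 9,826 nt agrees with the stated backbone and insert sizes.
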