Features (pLannotate 1.2.2; 31 found; start..end, strand, type, name):
      5..231     +  promoter       RSV promoter: Rous sarcoma virus enhancer/promoter
    232..412     +  LTR            5' LTR (truncated): truncated 5' long terminal repeat (LTR) from HIV-1
    459..584     +  misc_feature   HIV-1 Ψ: packaging signal of human immunodeficiency virus type 1
    568..931     +  CDS            HIV-1 gag (fragment): gag protein from human immunodeficiency virus 1; gag
   1077..1310    +  misc_feature   RRE: The Rev response element (RRE) of HIV-1 allows for Rev-dependent mRNA export from the nucleus to the cytoplasm.
   1687..1713    +  CDS            Rev (fragment): human immunodeficiency virus 1 (HIV-1) Rev protein; rev; enhances nuclear export of unspliced and incompletely spliced viral mRNAs
   1720..1743    +  promoter       SV40 promoter (fragment): SV40 early promoter
   1744..1815    +  promoter       SV40 promoter (fragment): SV40 enhancer and early promoter
   1839..1974    +  rep_origin     SV40 ori: SV40 origin of replication
   2020..2616    +  CDS            PuroR (fragment): puromycin N-acetyltransferase; pac from Streptomyces; confers resistance to puromycin
   2665..2782    +  misc_feature   cPPT/CTS: central polypurine tract and central termination sequence of HIV-1
   2847..2913    +  CDS            small t antigen (fragment): SV40 (simian virus 40) small t antigen
   2920..4098    +  promoter       EF-1α promoter: strong constitutive promoter for human elongation factor EF-1α
   4115..5572    +  CDS            NR1H4: NR1H4_HUMAN - Also known as BAR, FXR, HRR1, RIP14. Experimental evidence at protein level: Swiss-Prot protein existence level 1. [Isoform 4]: Promotes transcriptional activation of target genes ABCB11/BSEP (inducible by unconjugated CDCA, ACA and DCA), NR0B2/SHP (inducible by unconjugated CDCA, ACA and DCA), SLC51B/OSTB (inducible by unconjugated CDCA and DCA) and FABP6/IBAP; most efficient isoform compared to isoforms 1 to 3; not inducible by taurine- and glycine-amidated CDCA. From Homo sapiens (Human).
   5588..5641    +  promoter       U6 promoter (fragment): RNA polymerase III promoter for human U6 snRNA
   5683..6271    +  misc_feature   WPRE: woodchuck hepatitis virus posttranscriptional regulatory element
   6322..6341    +  misc_feature   cPPT/CTS (fragment): central polypurine tract and central termination sequence of HIV-1
   6343..6576    +  LTR            3' LTR (ΔU3): self-inactivating 3' long terminal repeat (LTR) from HIV-1
   6654..6775    +  polyA_signal   SV40 poly(A) signal: SV40 polyadenylation signal
   6815..6950    +  rep_origin     SV40 ori: SV40 origin of replication
   6971..6989    -  promoter       T7 promoter: promoter for bacteriophage T7 RNA polymerase
   6997..7152    +  CDS            lacZα (fragment): LacZα fragment of β-galactosidase; lacZ fragment
   7157..7585    +  rep_origin     f1 ori (sequence partly withheld): f1 bacteriophage origin of replication; arrow indicates direction of (+) strand synthesis
   7638..7742    +  promoter       AmpR promoter: bla
   7743..8603    +  CDS            AmpR: β-lactamase; bla; confers resistance to ampicillin, carbenicillin, and related antibiotics
   8774..9362    +  rep_origin     ori: high-copy-number ColE1/pMB1/pBR322/pUC origin of replication
   9545..9637    +  CDS            lacI (fragment): lac repressor; lacI; The lac repressor binds to the lac operator to inhibit transcription in E. coli. This inhibition can be relieved by adding lactose or isopropyl-β-D-thiogalactopyranoside (IPTG).
   9650..9671    +  protein_bind   CAP binding site: CAP binding activates transcription in the presence of cAMP. E. coli catabolite activator protein
   9686..9716    +  promoter       lac promoter: promoter for the E. coli lac operon
   9724..9740    +  protein_bind   lac operator: The lac repressor binds to the lac operator to inhibit transcription in E. coli. This inhibition can be relieved by adding lactose or isopropyl-β-D-thiogalactopyranoside (IPTG). lac repressor encoded by lacI
   9785..9803    +  promoter       T3 promoter: promoter for bacteriophage T3 RNA polymerase
>Addgene plasmid #141740 | TFORF0861 | addgene full sequence | sequence record 389706 | Addgene NGS Result
TTAATGTAGTCTTATGCAATACTCTTGTAGTCTTGCAACATGGTAACGATGAGTTAGCAACATGCCTTAC
AAGGAGAGAAAAAGCACCGTGCATGCCGATTGGTGGAAGTAAGGTGGTACGATCGTGCCTTATTAGGAAG
GCAACAGACGGGTCTGACATGGATTGGACGAACCACTGAATTGCCGCATTGCAGAGATATTGTATTTAAG
TGCCTAGCTCGATACATAAACGGGTCTCTCTGGTTAGACCAGATCTGAGCCTGGGAGCTCTCTGGCTAAC
TAGGGAACCCACTGCTTAAGCCTCAATAAAGCTTGCCTTGAGTGCTTCAAGTAGTGTGTGCCCGTCTGTT
GTGTGACTCTGGTAACTAGAGATCCCTCAGACCCTTTTAGTCAGTGTGGAAAATCTCTAGCAGTGGCGCC
CGAACAGGGACTTGAAAGCGAAAGGGAAACCAGAGGAGCTCTCTCGACGCAGGACTCGGCTTGCTGAAGC
GCGCACGGCAAGAGGCGAGGGGCGGCGACTGGTGAGTACGCCAAAAATTTTGACTAGCGGAGGCTAGAAG
GAGAGAGATGGGTGCGAGAGCGTCAGTATTAAGCGGGGGAGAATTAGATCGCGATGGGAAAAAATTCGGT
TAAGGCCAGGGGGAAAGAAAAAATATAAATTAAAACATATAGTATGGGCAAGCAGGGAGCTAGAACGATT
CGCAGTTAATCCTGGCCTGTTAGAAACATCAGAAGGCTGTAGACAAATACTGGGACAGCTACAACCATCC
CTTCAGACAGGATCAGAAGAACTTAGATCATTATATAATACAGTAGCAACCCTCTATTGTGTGCATCAAA
GGATAGAGATAAAAGACACCAAGGAAGCTTTAGACAAGATAGAGGAAGAGCAAAACAAAAGTAAGACCAC
CGCACAGCAAGCGGCCGCTGATCTTCAGACCTGGAGGAGGAGATATGAGGGACAATTGGAGAAGTGAATT
ATATAAATATAAAGTAGTAAAAATTGAACCATTAGGAGTAGCACCCACCAAGGCAAAGAGAAGAGTGGTG
CAGAGAGAAAAAAGAGCAGTGGGAATAGGAGCTTTGTTCCTTGGGTTCTTGGGAGCAGCAGGAAGCACTA
TGGGCGCAGCGTCAATGACGCTGACGGTACAGGCCAGACAATTATTGTCTGGTATAGTGCAGCAGCAGAA
CAATTTGCTGAGGGCTATTGAGGCGCAACAGCATCTGTTGCAACTCACAGTCTGGGGCATCAAGCAGCTC
CAGGCAAGAATCCTGGCTGTGGAAAGATACCTAAAGGATCAACAGCTCCTGGGGATTTGGGGTTGCTCTG
GAAAACTCATTTGCACCACTGCTGTGCCTTGGAATGCTAGTTGGAGTAATAAATCTCTGGAACAGATTTG
GAATCACACGACCTGGATGGAGTGGGACAGAGAAATTAACAATTACACAAGCTTAATACACTCCTTAATT
GAAGAATCGCAAAACCAGCAAGAAAAGAATGAACAAGAATTATTGGAATTAGATAAATGGGCAAGTTTGT
GGAATTGGTTTAACATAACAAATTGGCTGTGGTATATAAAATTATTCATAATGATAGTAGGAGGCTTGGT
AGGTTTAAGAATAGTTTTTGCTGTACTTTCTATAGTGAATAGAGTTAGGCAGGGATATTCACCATTATCG
TTTCAGACCCACCTCCCAACCCCGAGGGGACCCATGCATTGCATCTCAATTAGTCAGCAACCAGGTGTGG
AAAGTCCCCAGGCTCCCCAGCAGGCAGAAGTATGCAAAGCATGCGTCTCAATTAGTCAGCAACCATAGTC
CCGCCCCTAACTCCGCCCATCCCGCCCCTAACTCCGCCCAGTTCCGCCCATTCTCCGCCCCATGGCTGAC
TAATTTTTTTTATTTATGCAGAGGCCGAGGCCGCCTCGGCCTCTGAGCTATTCCAGAAGTAGTGAGGAGG
CTTTTTTGGAGGCCTAGGCTTTTGCAAAAAGCTTTCTAGAGGTACCACCGGAGCTTACCATGACCGAGTA
CAAGCCCACGGTGCGCCTCGCCACCCGCGACGACGTCCCCAGGGCCGTACGCACCCTCGCCGCCGCGTTC
GCCGACTACCCCGCCACGCGCCACACCGTCGATCCGGACCGCCACATCGAGCGGGTCACCGAGCTGCAAG
AACTCTTCCTCACGCGCGTCGGGCTCGACATCGGCAAGGTGTGGGTCGCGGACGACGGCGCCGCCGTGGC
GGTCTGGACCACGCCGGAGAGCGTCGAAGCGGGGGCGGTGTTCGCCGAGATCGGCCCGCGCATGGCCGAG
TTGAGCGGTTCCCGGCTGGCCGCGCAGCAACAGATGGAAGGCCTCCTGGCGCCGCACCGGCCCAAGGAGC
CCGCGTGGTTCCTGGCCACCGTCGGCGTCTCGCCCGACCACCAGGGCAAGGGTCTGGGCAGCGCCGTCGT
GCTCCCCGGAGTGGAGGCGGCCGAGCGCGCCGGGGTGCCCGCCTTCCTGGAGACCTCCGCGCCCCGCAAC
CTCCCCTTCTACGAGCGGCTCGGCTTCACCGTCACCGCCGACGTCGAGGTGCCCGAAGGACCGCGCACCT
GGTGCATGACCCGCAAGCCCGGTGCCAGTTAACGAATTCTAGATCTTGAGACAAATGGCAGTATTCATCC
ACAATTTTAAAAGAAAAGGGGGGATTGGGGGGTACAGTGCAGGGGAAAGAATAGTAGACATAATAGCAAC
AGACATACAAACTAAAGAATTACAAAAACAAATTACAAAAATTCAAAATTTTCGGGTTTATTACAGGGAC
AGCAGAGATCCACTTTGGCGCCGGCTCGAGGCCTGCAGGTGCAAAGATGGATAAAGTTTTAAACAGAGAG
GAATCTTTGCAGCTAATGGACCTTCTAGGTCTTGAAAGGAGTGGGAATTGGCTCCGGTGCCCGTCAGTGG
GCAGAGCGCACATCGCCCACAGTCCCCGAGAAGTTGGGGGGAGGGGTCGGCAATTGAACCGGTGCCTAGA
GAAGGTGGCGCGGGGTAAACTGGGAAAGTGATGTCGTGTACTGGCTCCGCCTTTTTCCCGAGGGTGGGGG
AGAACCGTATATAAGTGCAGTAGTCGCCGTGAACGTTCTTTTTCGCAACGGGTTTGCCGCCAGAACACAG
GTAAGTGCCGTGTGTGGTTCCCGCGGGCCTGGCCTCTTTACGGGTTATGGCCCTTGCGTGCCTTGAATTA
CTTCCACCTGGCTGCAGTACGTGATTCTTGATCCCGAGCTTCGGGTTGGAAGTGGGTGGGAGAGTTCGAG
GCCTTGCGCTTAAGGAGCCCCTTCGCCTCGTGCTTGAGTTGAGGCCTGGCCTGGGCGCTGGGGCCGCCGC
GTGCGAATCTGGTGGCACCTTCGCGCCTGTCTCGCTGCTTTCGATAAGTCTCTAGCCATTTAAAATTTTT
GATGACCTGCTGCGACGCTTTTTTTCTGGCAAGATAGTCTTGTAAATGCGGGCCAAGATCTGCACACTGG
TATTTCGGTTTTTGGGGCCGCGGGCGGCGACGGGGCCCGTGCGTCCCAGCGCACATGTTCGGCGAGGCGG
GGCCTGCGAGCGCGGCCACCGAGAATCGGACGGGGGTAGTCTCAAGCTGGCCGGCCTGCTCTGGTGCCTG
GCCTCGCGCCGCCGTGTATCGCCCCGCCCTGGGCGGCAAGGCTGGCCCGGTCGGCACCAGTTGCGTGAGC
GGAAAGATGGCCGCTTCCCGGCCCTGCTGCAGGGAGCTCAAAATGGAGGACGCGGCGCTCGGGAGAGCGG
GCGGGTGAGTCACCCACACAAAGGAAAAGGGCCTTTCCGTCCTCAGCCGTCGCTTCATGTGACTCCACGG
AGTACCGGGCGCCGTCCAGGCACCTCGATTAGTTCTCGAGCTTTTGGAGTACGTCGTCTTTAGGTTGGGG
GGAGGGGTTTTATGCGATGGAGTTTCCCCACACTGAGTGGGTGGAGACTGAAGTTAGGCCAGCTTGGCAC
TTGATGTAATTCTCCTTGGAATTTGCCCTTTTTGAGTTTGGATCTTGGTTCATTCTCAAGCCTCAGACAG
TGGTTCAAAGTTTTTTTCTTCCATTTCAGGTGTCGTGAGGCTAGCACCGCCACCATGGTAATGCAGTTTC
AGGGGTTAGAAAATCCAATTCAAATTAGTCCTCACTGCAGCTGTACGCCGTCAGGATTTTTCATGGAAAT
GATGAGTATGAAGCCCGCGAAAGGTGTTTTAACAGAACAAGTGGCAGGTCCTCTGGGACAGAACCTGGAA
GTGGAACCATACTCGCAATACAGCAATGTTCAGTTTCCCCAAGTTCAACCACAGATTTCCTCGTCATCCT
ATTATTCCAACCTGGGTTTCTACCCCCAGCAGCCTGAAGAGTGGTACTCTCCTGGAATATATGAACTCAG
GCGTATGCCAGCTGAGACTCTCTACCAGGGAGAAACTGAGGTAGCAGAGATGCCTGTAACAAAGAAGCCC
CGCATGGGCGCGTCAGCAGGGAGGATCAAAGGGGATGAGCTGTGTGTTGTTTGTGGAGACAGAGCCTCTG
GATACCACTATAATGCACTGACCTGTGAGGGGTGTAAAGGTTTCTTCAGGAGAAGCATTACCAAAAACGC
TGTGTACAAGTGTAAAAACGGGGGCAACTGTGTGATGGATATGTACATGCGAAGAAAGTGTCAAGAGTGT
CGACTAAGGAAATGCAAAGAGATGGGAATGTTGGCTGAATGTATGTATACAGGCTTGTTAACTGAAATTC
AGTGTAAATCTAAGCGACTGAGAAAAAATGTGAAGCAGCATGCAGATCAGACCGTGAATGAAGACAGTGA
AGGTCGTGACTTGCGACAAGTGACCTCGACAACAAAGTCATGCAGGGAGAAAACTGAACTCACCCCAGAT
CAACAGACTCTTCTACATTTTATTATGGATTCATATAACAAACAGAGGATGCCTCAGGAAATAACAAATA
AAATTTTAAAAGAAGAATTCAGTGCAGAAGAAAATTTTCTCATTTTGACGGAAATGGCAACCAATCATGT
ACAGGTTCTTGTAGAATTCACAAAAAAGCTACCAGGATTTCAGACTTTGGACCATGAAGACCAGATTGCT
TTGCTGAAAGGGTCTGCGGTTGAAGCTATGTTCCTTCGTTCAGCTGAGATTTTCAATAAGAAACTTCCGT
CTGGGCATTCTGACCTATTGGAAGAAAGAATTCGAAATAGTGGTATCTCTGATGAATATATAACACCTAT
GTTTAGTTTTTATAAAAGTATTGGGGAACTGAAAATGACTCAAGAGGAGTATGCTCTGCTTACAGCAATT
GTTATCCTGTCTCCAGATAGACAATACATAAAGGATAGAGAGGCAGTAGAGAAGCTTCAGGAGCCACTTC
TTGATGTGCTACAAAAGTTGTGTAAGATTCACCAGCCTGAAAATCCTCAACACTTTGCCTGTCTCCTGGG
TCGCCTGACTGAATTACGGACATTCAATCATCACCACGCTGAGATGCTGATGTCATGGAGAGTAAACGAC
CACAAGTTTACCCCACTTCTCTGTGAAATCTGGGACGTGCAGTAGTAATGAACTAGTCCGTAACTTGAAA
GTATTTCGATTTCTTGGCTTTATATATCTTGTGGAAAGGACGATATTAGGTCGGCAACTGAGCGCCGACG
CGTTAAGTCGACAATCAACCTCTGGATTACAAAATTTGTGAAAGATTGACTGGTATTCTTAACTATGTTG
CTCCTTTTACGCTATGTGGATACGCTGCTTTAATGCCTTTGTATCATGCTATTGCTTCCCGTATGGCTTT
CATTTTCTCCTCCTTGTATAAATCCTGGTTGCTGTCTCTTTATGAGGAGTTGTGGCCCGTTGTCAGGCAA
CGTGGCGTGGTGTGCACTGTGTTTGCTGACGCAACCCCCACTGGTTGGGGCATTGCCACCACCTGTCAGC
TCCTTTCCGGGACTTTCGCTTTCCCCCTCCCTATTGCCACGGCGGAACTCATCGCCGCCTGCCTTGCCCG
CTGCTGGACAGGGGCTCGGCTGTTGGGCACTGACAATTCCGTGGTGTTGTCGGGGAAATCATCGTCCTTT
CCTTGGCTGCTCGCCTGTGTTGCCACCTGGATTCTGCGCGGGACGTCCTTCTGCTACGTCCCTTCGGCCC
TCAATCCAGCGGACCTTCCTTCCCGCGGCCTGCTGCCGGCTCTGCGGCCTCTTCCGCGTCTTCGCCTTCG
CCCTCAGACGAGTCGGATCTCCCTTTGGGCCGCCTCCCCGCGTCGACTTTAAGACCAATGACTTACAAGG
CAGCTGTAGATCTTAGCCACTTTTTAAAAGAAAAGGGGGGACTGGAAGGGCTAATTCACTCCCAACGAAG
ACAAGATCTGCTTTTTGCTTGTACTGGGTCTCTCTGGTTAGACCAGATCTGAGCCTGGGAGCTCTCTGGC
TAACTAGGGAACCCACTGCTTAAGCCTCAATAAAGCTTGCCTTGAGTGCTTCAAGTAGTGTGTGCCCGTC
TGTTGTGTGACTCTGGTAACTAGAGATCCCTCAGACCCTTTTAGTCAGTGTGGAAAATCTCTAGCAGTAC
GTATAGTAGTTCATGTCATCTTATTATTCAGTATTTATAACTTGCAAAGAAATGAATATCAGAGAGTGAG
AGGAACTTGTTTATTGCAGCTTATAATGGTTACAAATAAAGCAATAGCATCACAAATTTCACAAATAAAG
CATTTTTTTCACTGCATTCTAGTTGTGGTTTGTCCAAACTCATCAATGTATCTTATCATGTCTGGCTCTA
GCTATCCCGCCCCTAACTCCGCCCATCCCGCCCCTAACTCCGCCCAGTTCCGCCCATTCTCCGCCCCATG
GCTGACTAATTTTTTTTATTTATGCAGAGGCCGAGGCCGCCTCGGCCTCTGAGCTATTCCAGAAGTAGTG
AGGAGGCTTTTTTGGAGGCCTAGGGACGTACCCAATTCGCCCTATAGTGAGTCGTATTACGCGCGCTCAC
TGGCCGTCGTTTTACAACGTCGTGACTGGGAAAACCCTGGCGTTACCCAACTTAATCGCCTTGCAGCACA
TCCCCCTTTCGCCAGCTGGCGTAATAGCGAAGAGGCCCGCACCGATCGCCCTTCCCAACAGTTGCGCAGC
CTGAATGGCGAATGGG
[124 nt withheld, positions 7157-7280]
C
[91 nt withheld, positions 7282-7372]
A
[49 nt withheld, positions 7374-7422]
CCTTTGACGTTGGAGTCCACGTTCTTT
[37 nt withheld, positions 7450-7486]
ACCCTATCTCGGTCTATTCTTTTGATTTATAAGGGATTTTGCCGATTTCGGCCTATTGGTTAAAAAATGA
GCTGATTTAACAAAAATTTAACGCGAATTTTAACAAAATATTAACGCTTACAATTTAGGTGGCACTTTTC
GGGGAAATGTGCGCGGAACCCCTATTTGTTTATTTTTCTAAATACATTCAAATATGTATCCGCTCATGAG
ACAATAACCCTGATAAATGCTTCAATAATATTGAAAAAGGAAGAGTATGAGTATTCAACATTTCCGTGTC
GCCCTTATTCCCTTTTTTGCGGCATTTTGCCTTCCTGTTTTTGCTCACCCAGAAACGCTGGTGAAAGTAA
AAGATGCTGAAGATCAGTTGGGTGCACGAGTGGGTTACATCGAACTGGATCTCAACAGCGGTAAGATCCT
TGAGAGTTTTCGCCCCGAAGAACGTTTTCCAATGATGAGCACTTTTAAAGTTCTGCTATGTGGCGCGGTA
TTATCCCGTATTGACGCCGGGCAAGAGCAACTCGGTCGCCGCATACACTATTCTCAGAATGACTTGGTTG
AGTACTCACCAGTCACAGAAAAGCATCTTACGGATGGCATGACAGTAAGAGAATTATGCAGTGCTGCCAT
AACCATGAGTGATAACACTGCGGCCAACTTACTTCTGACAACGATCGGAGGACCGAAGGAGCTAACCGCT
TTTTTGCACAACATGGGGGATCATGTAACTCGCCTTGATCGTTGGGAACCGGAGCTGAATGAAGCCATAC
CAAACGACGAGCGTGACACCACGATGCCTGTAGCAATGGCAACAACGTTGCGCAAACTATTAACTGGCGA
ACTACTTACTCTAGCTTCCCGGCAACAATTAATAGACTGGATGGAGGCGGATAAAGTTGCAGGACCACTT
CTGCGCTCGGCCCTTCCGGCTGGCTGGTTTATTGCTGATAAATCTGGAGCCGGTGAGCGTGGGTCTCGCG
GTATCATTGCAGCACTGGGGCCAGATGGTAAGCCCTCCCGTATCGTAGTTATCTACACGACGGGGAGTCA
GGCAACTATGGATGAACGAAATAGACAGATCGCTGAGATAGGTGCCTCACTGATTAAGCATTGGTAACTG
TCAGACCAAGTTTACTCATATATACTTTAGATTGATTTAAAACTTCATTTTTAATTTAAAAGGATCTAGG
TGAAGATCCTTTTTGATAATCTCATGACCAAAATCCCTTAACGTGAGTTTTCGTTCCACTGAGCGTCAGA
CCCCGTAGAAAAGATCAAAGGATCTTCTTGAGATCCTTTTTTTCTGCGCGTAATCTGCTGCTTGCAAACA
AAAAAACCACCGCTACCAGCGGTGGTTTGTTTGCCGGATCAAGAGCTACCAACTCTTTTTCCGAAGGTAA
CTGGCTTCAGCAGAGCGCAGATACCAAATACTGTTCTTCTAGTGTAGCCGTAGTTAGGCCACCACTTCAA
GAACTCTGTAGCACCGCCTACATACCTCGCTCTGCTAATCCTGTTACCAGTGGCTGCTGCCAGTGGCGAT
AAGTCGTGTCTTACCGGGTTGGACTCAAGACGATAGTTACCGGATAAGGCGCAGCGGTCGGGCTGAACGG
GGGGTTCGTGCACACAGCCCAGCTTGGAGCGAACGACCTACACCGAACTGAGATACCTACAGCGTGAGCT
ATGAGAAAGCGCCACGCTTCCCGAAGGGAGAAAGGCGGACAGGTATCCGGTAAGCGGCAGGGTCGGAACA
GGAGAGCGCACGAGGGAGCTTCCAGGGGGAAACGCCTGGTATCTTTATAGTCCTGTCGGGTTTCGCCACC
TCTGACTTGAGCGTCGATTTTTGTGATGCTCGTCAGGGGGGCGGAGCCTATGGAAAAACGCCAGCAACGC
GGCCTTTTTACGGTTCCTGGCCTTTTGCTGGCCTTTTGCTCACATGTTCTTTCCTGCGTTATCCCCTGAT
TCTGTGGATAACCGTATTACCGCCTTTGAGTGAGCTGATACCGCTCGCCGCAGCCGAACGACCGAGCGCA
GCGAGTCAGTGAGCGAGGAAGCGGAAGAGCGCCCAATACGCAAACCGCCTCTCCCCGCGCGTTGGCCGAT
TCATTAATGCAGCTGGCACGACAGGTTTCCCGACTGGAAAGCGGGCAGTGAGCGCAACGCAATTAATGTG
AGTTAGCTCACTCATTAGGCACCCCAGGCTTTACACTTTATGCTTCCGGCTCGTATGTTGTGTGGAATTG
TGAGCGGATAACAATTTCACACAGGAAACAGCTATGACCATGATTACGCCAAGCGCGCAATTAACCCTCA
CTAAAGGGAACAAAAGCTGGAGCTGCAAGC
