>Addgene plasmid #141740 | TFORF0861 | depositor partial sequence | sequence record 277357 | Insert
ACCGCCACCATGGTAATGCAGTTTCAGGGGTTAGAAAATCCAATTCAAATTAGTCCTCACTGCAGCTGTA
CGCCGTCAGGATTTTTCATGGAAATGATGAGTATGAAGCCCGCGAAAGGTGTTTTAACAGAACAAGTGGC
AGGTCCTCTGGGACAGAACCTGGAAGTGGAACCATACTCGCAATACAGCAATGTTCAGTTTCCCCAAGTT
CAACCACAGATTTCCTCGTCATCCTATTATTCCAACCTGGGTTTCTACCCCCAGCAGCCTGAAGAGTGGT
ACTCTCCTGGAATATATGAACTCAGGCGTATGCCAGCTGAGACTCTCTACCAGGGAGAAACTGAGGTAGC
AGAGATGCCTGTAACAAAGAAGCCCCGCATGGGCGCGTCAGCAGGGAGGATCAAAGGGGATGAGCTGTGT
GTTGTTTGTGGAGACAGAGCCTCTGGATACCACTATAATGCACTGACCTGTGAGGGGTGTAAAGGTTTCT
TCAGGAGAAGCATTACCAAAAACGCTGTGTACAAGTGTAAAAACGGGGGCAACTGTGTGATGGATATGTA
CATGCGAAGAAAGTGTCAAGAGTGTCGACTAAGGAAATGCAAAGAGATGGGAATGTTGGCTGAATGTATG
TATACAGGCTTGTTAACTGAAATTCAGTGTAAATCTAAGCGACTGAGAAAAAATGTGAAGCAGCATGCAG
ATCAGACCGTGAATGAAGACAGTGAAGGTCGTGACTTGCGACAAGTGACCTCGACAACAAAGTCATGCAG
GGAGAAAACTGAACTCACCCCAGATCAACAGACTCTTCTACATTTTATTATGGATTCATATAACAAACAG
AGGATGCCTCAGGAAATAACAAATAAAATTTTAAAAGAAGAATTCAGTGCAGAAGAAAATTTTCTCATTT
TGACGGAAATGGCAACCAATCATGTACAGGTTCTTGTAGAATTCACAAAAAAGCTACCAGGATTTCAGAC
TTTGGACCATGAAGACCAGATTGCTTTGCTGAAAGGGTCTGCGGTTGAAGCTATGTTCCTTCGTTCAGCT
GAGATTTTCAATAAGAAACTTCCGTCTGGGCATTCTGACCTATTGGAAGAAAGAATTCGAAATAGTGGTA
TCTCTGATGAATATATAACACCTATGTTTAGTTTTTATAAAAGTATTGGGGAACTGAAAATGACTCAAGA
GGAGTATGCTCTGCTTACAGCAATTGTTATCCTGTCTCCAGATAGACAATACATAAAGGATAGAGAGGCA
GTAGAGAAGCTTCAGGAGCCACTTCTTGATGTGCTACAAAAGTTGTGTAAGATTCACCAGCCTGAAAATC
CTCAACACTTTGCCTGTCTCCTGGGTCGCCTGACTGAATTACGGACATTCAATCATCACCACGCTGAGAT
GCTGATGTCATGGAGAGTAAACGACCACAAGTTTACCCCACTTCTCTGTGAAATCTGGGACGTGCAGTAG
TAATGAACTAGTCCGTAACTTGAAAGTATTTCGATTTCTTGGCTTTATATATCTTGTGGAAAGGACGATA
TTAGGTCGGCAACTGAGCGCCG
