>Addgene plasmid #141740 | TFORF0861 | depositor partial sequence | sequence record 277358 | Barcode
TATTAGGTCGGCAACTGAGCGCCG
